>Addgene plasmid #114918 | PXC3 X011_pECIA14 | addgene full sequence | sequence record 288212 | Addgene NGS Result
GTAAAACGACGGCCAGTGAATTAATTCGTTGCAGGACAGGATGTGGTGCCCGATGTGACTAGCTCTTTGC
TGCAGGCCGTCCTATCCTCTGGTTCCGATAAGAGACCCAGAACTCCGGCCCCCCACCGCCCACCGCCACC
CCCATACATATGTGGTACGCAAGTAAGAGTGCCTGCGCATGCCCCATGTGCCCCACCAAGAGCTTTGCAT
CCCATACAAGTCCCCAAAGTGGAGAACCGAACCAATTCTTCGCGGGCAGAACAAAAGCTTCTGCACACGT
CTCCACTCGAATTTGGAGCCGGCCGGCGTGTGCAAAAGAGGTGAATCGAACGAAAGACCCGTGTGTAAAG
CCGCGTTTCCAAAATGTATAAAACCGAGAGCATCTGGCCAATGTGCATCAGTTGTGGTCAGCAGCAAAAT
CAAGTGAATCATCTCAGTGCAACTAAAGGGGGGATCCGATCTCAATATGAAGTTATGCATATTACTGGCC
GTCGTGGCCTTTGTTGGCCTCTCGCTCGGGAGCGATGAAGCCACATTGGTTGCGATTAATAGAGAGCTTG
GAGTTCCAGGATGGAGTAGTAATGGCACTGACTATTGTACTTGGGTTGGGCTTAAGTGTGGTGTCAACAA
CTCTTTTGTTGAAATGCTTGATCTCTCAGGGCTTCAGCTTAGAGGTAATGTTACTCTAATCTCTGACCTC
AGAAGCTTAAAGCATCTAGATCTTTCTGGTAACAACTTCAATGGACGAATTCCTACTTCTTTTGGCAACT
TGTCTGAGCTTGAGTTTCTTGATTTGTCTCTGAATCGTTTTGTTGGAGCGATTCCGGTTGAGTTTGGTAA
GCTTAGAGGGCTTAGAGCATTCAACATTTCTAATAACTTGCTTGTTGGAGAGATACCTGATGAGCTTAAG
GTTCTAGAGAGGTTAGAGGAGTTTCAGGTCTCTGGAAATGGGTTAAATGGTTCTATACCTCACTGGGTAG
GGAATCTGAGCAGTCTCAGGGTGTTTACAGCTTATGAGAATGATTTGGTGGGTGAGATACCGAATGGGTT
AGGTTTGGTTTCTGAGTTGGAATTGTTGAATCTTCACTCAAACCAACTTGAGGGGAAGATTCCAAAAGGG
ATTTTTGAGAAAGGGAAGCTTAAAGTTTTGGTCTTGACACAGAATAGATTGACCGGTGAACTCCCTGAAG
CAGTAGGAATCTGCAGCGGCCTCTCGAGCATTAGAATTGGGAATAACGAGCTTGTGGGAGTCATTCCGAG
GACAATCGGGAACATTAGTGGACTTACTTACTTTGAAGCAGACAAGAACAATCTTTCAGGTGAGATTGTT
GCAGAGTTCTCCAAGTGTTCTAATCTCACTCTGCTGAATCTGGCAGCTAATGGGTTCGCTGGAACCATTC
CAACAGAGCTTGGTCAGCTCATTAATCTTCAAGAACTGATTCTCTCAGGTAATAGTCTCTTTGGGGAGAT
CCCTAAGTCGTTTCTTGGAAGTGGAAACCTAAACAAGCTTGATTTGAGTAACAACAGACTCAACGGAACC
ATCCCAAAGGAACTCTGCAGCATGCCAAGGCTACAGTATTTACTTCTTGATCAAAATTCCATAAGAGGAG
ACATACCTCATGAGATTGGAAACTGTGTGAAGCTACTTCAGCTCCAACTGGGTCGAAATTACTTGACGGG
AACCATTCCTCCTGAGATTGGTCGCATGAGGAATTTGCAGATAGCACTCAACTTAAGTTTCAACCATCTT
CATGGATCATTGCCTCCCGAGTTAGGAAAACTCGACAAGCTCGTGTCATTGGATGTCTCTAACAATTTGC
TCACAGGATCCATACCGCCACTACTAAAAGGTATGATGAGTTTGATCGAGGTTAATTTCTCAAACAACCT
TTTGAATGGTCCAGTGCCAGTCTTTGTTCCCTTTCAAAAGTCTCCAAATTCGAGCTTTTTGGGAAACAAA
GAGCTTTGTGGAGCACCATTGAGCTCTTCTTGTGGATATTCTGAAGATCTTGACCATTTGAGATATAATC
ACAGAGTCTCCCTGGAGGTGCTGTTCCAGGGACCAAGCGGCAATCCCGGCGGCGATCTGGCCCCCCAGAT
GCTGCGCGAGCTGCAGGAGACCAATGCCGCCCTGCAGGACGTGCGCGAGCTGCTGCGCCACCGCGTGAAG
GAGATCACCTTCCTGAAGAACACCGTGATGGAGTGCGACGCCTGCGGCATGCAGCCCTCTAGAGGCTCCG
GCTCCATCATCCCAGTTGAGGAGGAGAACCCGGACTTCTGGAACCGCGAGGCAGCCGAGGCCCTGGGTGC
CGCCAAGAAGCTGCAGCCTGCACAGACAGCCGCCAAGAACCTCATCATCTTCCTGGGCGATGGGATGGGG
GTGTCTACGGTGACAGCTGCCAGGATCCTAAAAGGGCAGAAGAAGGACAAACTGGGGCCTGAGATACCCC
TGGCCATGGACCGCTTCCCATATGTGGCTCTGTCCAAGACATACAATGTAGACAAACATGTGCCAGACAG
TGGAGCCACAGCCACGGCCTACCTGTGCGGGGTCAAGGGCAACTTCCAGACCATTGGCTTGAGTGCAGCC
GCCCGCTTTAACCAGTGCAACACGACACGCGGCAACGAGGTCATCTCCGTGATGAATCGGGCCAAGAAAG
CAGGGAAGTCAGTGGGAGTGGTAACCACCACACGAGTGCAGCACGCCTCGCCAGCCGGCACCTACGCCCA
CACGGTGAACCGCAACTGGTACTCGGACGCCGACGTGCCTGCCTCGGCCCGCCAGGAGGGGTGCCAGGAC
ATCGCTACGCAGCTCATCTCCAACATGGACATTGACGTGATCCTAGGTGGAGGCCGAAAGTACATGTTTC
GCATGGGAACCCCAGACCCTGAGTACCCAGATGACTACAGCCAAGGTGGGACCAGGCTGGACGGGAAGAA
TCTGGTGCAGGAATGGCTGGCGAAGCGCCAGGGTGCCCGGTATGTGTGGAACCGCACTGAGCTCATGCAG
GCTTCCCTGGACCCGTCTGTGACCCATCTCATGGGTCTCTTTGAGCCTGGAGACATGAAATACGAGATCC
ACCGAGACTCCACACTGGACCCCTCCCTGATGGAGATGACAGAGGCTGCCCTGCGCCTGCTGAGCAGGAA
CCCCCGCGGCTTCTTCCTCTTCGTGGAGGGTGGTCGCATCGACCATGGTCATCATGAAAGCAGGGCTTAC
CGGGCACTGACTGAGACGATCATGTTCGACGACGCCATTGAGAGGGCGGGCCAGCTCACCAGCGAGGAGG
ACACGCTGAGCCTCGTCACTGCCGACCACTCCCACGTCTTCTCCTTCGGAGGCTACCCCCTGCGAGGGAG
CTCCATCTTCGGGCTGGCCCCTGGCAAGGCCCGGGACAGGAAGGCCTACACGGTCCTCCTATACGGAAAC
GGTCCAGGCTATGTGCTCAAGGACGGCGCCCGGCCGGATGTTACCGAGAGCGAGAGCGGGAGCCCCGAGT
ATCGGCAGCAGTCAGCAGTGCCCCTGGACGAAGAGACCCACGCAGGCGAGGACGTGGCGGTGTTCGCGCG
CGGCCCGCAGGCGCACCTGGTTCACGGCGTGCAGGAGCAGACCTTCATAGCGCACGTCATGGCCTTCGCC
GCCTGCCTGGAGCCCTACACCGCCTGCGACCTGGCGCCCCCCGCCGGCACCACCGACGCCGCGCACCCGG
GTTCTAGAGGAAGCACCTCCGGCGATAACGATTACAAGGATGATGATGATAAGGCCAGCGGCACCGGTCA
TCATCACCATCACCATTGAGTTTAAACCCGCTGATCAGCCTCGACTGTGCCTTCTAAGGCCTGAGCTCGC
TGATCAGCCTCGATCGAGGATCCAGACATGATAAGATACATTGATGAGTTTGGACAAACCACAACTAGAA
TGCAGTGAAAAAAATGCTTTATTTGTGAAATTTGTGATGCTATTGCTTTATTTGTAACCATTATAAGCTG
CAATAAACAAGTTAACAACAACAATTGCATTCATTTTATGTTTCAGGTTCAGGGGGAGGTGTGGGAGGTT
TTTTAAAGCAAGTAAAACCTCTACAAATGTGGTATGGCTGATTATGATCAGTCGACCTGCAGGCATGCAA
GCTTGGCGTAATCATGGTCATAGCTGTTTCCTGTGTGAAATTGTTATCCGCTCACAATTCCACACAACAT
ACGAGCCGGAAGCATAAAGTGTAAAGCCTGGGGTGCCTAATGAGTGAGCTAACTCACATTAATTGCGTTG
CGCTCACTGCCCGCTTTCCAGTCGGGAAACCTGTCGTGCCAGCTGCATTAATGAATCGGCCAACGCGCGG
GGAGAGGCGGTTTGCGTATTGGGCGCTCTTCCGCTTCCTCGCTCACTGACTCGCTGCGCTCGGTCGTTCG
GCTGCGGCGAGCGGTATCAGCTCACTCAAAGGCGGTAATACGGTTATCCACAGAATCAGGGGATAACGCA
GGAAAGAACATGTGAGCAAAAGGCCAGCAAAAGGCCAGGAACCGTAAAAAGGCCGCGTTGCTGGCGTTTT
TCCATAGGCTCCGCCCCCCTGACGAGCATCACAAAAATCGACGCTCAAGTCAGAGGTGGCGAAACCCGAC
AGGACTATAAAGATACCAGGCGTTTCCCCCTGGAAGCTCCCTCGTGCGCTCTCCTGTTCCGACCCTGCCG
CTTACCGGATACCTGTCCGCCTTTCTCCCTTCGGGAAGCGTGGCGCTTTCTCATAGCTCACGCTGTAGGT
ATCTCAGTTCGGTGTAGGTCGTTCGCTCCAAGCTGGGCTGTGTGCACGAACCCCCCGTTCAGCCCGACCG
CTGCGCCTTATCCGGTAACTATCGTCTTGAGTCCAACCCGGTAAGACACGACTTATCGCCACTGGCAGCA
GCCACTGGTAACAGGATTAGCAGAGCGAGGTATGTAGGCGGTGCTACAGAGTTCTTGAAGTGGTGGCCTA
ACTACGGCTACACTAGAAGAACAGTATTTGGTATCTGCGCTCTGCTGAAGCCAGTTACCTTCGGAAAAAG
AGTTGGTAGCTCTTGATCCGGCAAACAAACCACCGCTGGTAGCGGTGGTTTTTTTGTTTGCAAGCAGCAG
ATTACGCGCAGAAAAAAAGGATCTCAAGAAGATCCTTTGATCTTTTCTACGGGGTCTGACGCTCAGTGGA
ACGAAAACTCACGTTAAGGGATTTTGGTCATGAGATTATCAAAAAGGATCTTCACCTAGATCCTTTTAAA
TTAAAAATGAAGTTTTAAATCAATCTAAAGTATATATGAGTAAACTTGGTCTGACAGTTACCAATGCTTA
ATCAGTGAGGCACCTATCTCAGCGATCTGTCTATTTCGTTCATCCATAGTTGCCTGACTCCCCGTCGTGT
AGATAACTACGATACGGGAGGGCTTACCATCTGGCCCCAGTGCTGCAATGATACCGCGAGACCCACGCTC
ACCGGCTCCAGATTTATCAGCAATAAACCAGCCAGCCGGAAGGGCCGAGCGCAGAAGTGGTCCTGCAACT
TTATCCGCCTCCATCCAGTCTATTAATTGTTGCCGGGAAGCTAGAGTAAGTAGTTCGCCAGTTAATAGTT
TGCGCAACGTTGTTGCCATTGCTACAGGCATCGTGGTGTCACGCTCGTCGTTTGGTATGGCTTCATTCAG
CTCCGGTTCCCAACGATCAAGGCGAGTTACATGATCCCCCATGTTGTGCAAAAAAGCGGTTAGCTCCTTC
GGTCCTCCGATCGTTGTCAGAAGTAAGTTGGCCGCAGTGTTATCACTCATGGTTATGGCAGCACTGCATA
ATTCTCTTACTGTCATGCCATCCGTAAGATGCTTTTCTGTGACTGGTGAGTACTCAACCAAGTCATTCTG
AGAATAGTGTATGCGGCGACCGAGTTGCTCTTGCCCGGCGTCAATACGGGATAATACCGCGCCACATAGC
AGAACTTTAAAAGTGCTCATCATTGGAAAACGTTCTTCGGGGCGAAAACTCTCAAGGATCTTACCGCTGT
TGAGATCCAGTTCGATGTAACCCACTCGTGCACCCAACTGATCTTCAGCATCTTTTACTTTCACCAGCGT
TTCTGGGTGAGCAAAAACAGGAAGGCAAAATGCCGCAAAAAAGGGAATAAGGGCGACACGGAAATGTTGA
ATACTCATACTCTTCCTTTTTCAATATTATTGAAGCATTTATCAGGGTTATTGTCTCATGAGCGGATACA
TATTTGAATGTATTTAGAAAAATAAACAAATAGGGGTTCCGCGCACATTTCCCCGAAAAGTGCCACCTGA
CGTCTAAGAAACCATTATTATCATGACATTAACCTATAAAAATAGGCGTATCACGAGGCCCTTTCGTCTC
GCGCGTTTCGGTGATGACGGTGAAAACCTCTGACACATGCAGCTCCCGGAGACGGTCACAGCTTGTCTGT
AAGCGGATGCCGGGAGCAGACAAGCCCGTCAGGGCGCGTCAGCGGGTGTTGGCGGGTGTCGGGGCTGGCT
TAACTATGCGGCATCAGAGCAGATTGTACTGAGAGTGCACCATATGCGGTGTGAAATACCGCACAGATGC
GTAAGGAGAAAATACCGCATCAGGCGCCATTCGCCATTCAGGCTGCGCAACTGTTGGGAAGGGCGATCGG
TGCGGGCCTCTTCGCTATTACGCCAGCTGGCGAAAGGGGGATGTGCTGCAAGGCGATTAAGTTGGGTAAC
GCCAGGGTTTTCCCAGTCACGACGTT
Features (pLannotate 1.2.2; 19 found; start..end, strand, type, name):
     23..449     +  promoter       MT promoter: Drosophila metallothionein promoter
    467..520     +  sig_peptide    BiP signal sequence: Drosophila BiP signal sequence
    521..2041    +  CDS            PXC3 (fragment): PXC3_ARATH - Experimental evidence at transcript level: Swiss-Prot protein existence level 2. Leucine-rich repeat receptor-like protein kinase that may play a role in vascular tissues development. From Arabidopsis thaliana (Mouse-ear cress).
   2078..2257    +  CDS            Comp (fragment): COMP_RAT - Experimental evidence at protein level: Swiss-Prot protein existence level 1. May play a role in the structural integrity of cartilage via its interaction with other extracellular matrix proteins such as the collagens and fibronectin. Can mediate the interaction of chondrocytes with the cartilage extracellular matrix through interaction with cell surface integrin receptors. Could play a role in the pathogenesis of osteoarthritis. Potent suppressor of apoptosis in both primary chondrocytes and transformed cells. Suppresses apoptosis by blocking the activation of caspase-3 and by indu
   2245..3697    +  CDS            SEAP (fragment): secreted alkaline phosphatase from human placenta The natural enzyme has a C-terminal transmembrane sequence that is replaced by a GPI anchor.
   3734..3763    +  CDS            2xFLAG (fragment): two tandem FLAG® epitope tags
   3869..4003    -  polyA_signal   SV40 poly(A) signal: SV40 polyadenylation signal
   4026..4110    -  CDS            large T antigen (fragment): large T antigen from SV40 (simian virus 40)
   4110..4134    +  misc_feature   MCS (fragment): pUC18/19 multiple cloning site
   4171..4187    -  protein_bind   lac operator: The lac repressor binds to the lac operator to inhibit transcription in E. coli. This inhibition can be relieved by adding lactose or isopropyl-β-D-thiogalactopyranoside (IPTG). lac repressor encoded by lacI
   4195..4225    -  promoter       lac promoter: promoter for the E. coli lac operon
   4240..4261    -  protein_bind   CAP binding site: CAP binding activates transcription in the presence of cAMP. E. coli catabolite activator protein
   4274..4366    -  CDS            lacI (fragment): lac repressor; lacI; The lac repressor binds to the lac operator to inhibit transcription in E. coli. This inhibition can be relieved by adding lactose or isopropyl-β-D-thiogalactopyranoside (IPTG).
   4549..5137    -  rep_origin     ori: high-copy-number ColE1/pMB1/pBR322/pUC origin of replication
   5308..6168    -  CDS            AmpR: β-lactamase; bla; confers resistance to ampicillin, carbenicillin, and related antibiotics
   6169..6273    -  promoter       AmpR promoter: bla
   6368..6403    +  CDS            rop (fragment): Rop protein, which maintains plasmids at low copy number; rop
   6505..6604    +  misc_feature   bom (fragment): basis of mobility region from pBR322
   6610..21      -  CDS            lacZα (fragment) (across the origin): LacZα fragment of β-galactosidase; lacZ fragment
