[The description below was written by a language model from this plasmid's Addgene catalogue record and pLannotate feature annotations shown in this document.]
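Description:
PXC3 X011_pECIA14 is an insect-cell expression plasmid built on the pECIA14 backbone for secreted production of a plant receptor ectodomain in Drosophila cell culture. It is maintained in E. coli through a high-copy ColE1/pUC-type origin and selected with ampicillin via the β-lactamase gene. Short fragments of lac regulatory elements, lacZα, rop and bom are also annotated and appear to be remnants of the cloning-vector lineage rather than functional parts.

The expression cassette is driven by the Drosophila metallothionein promoter, which is induced by adding copper sulfate. Downstream, the Drosophila BiP signal sequence directs the product into the secretory pathway. It is fused in frame to the extracellular leucine-rich repeat domain of the Arabidopsis thaliana receptor kinase PXC3 (AT2G41820), which was inserted by ligation-independent cloning. The ectodomain is followed at its C-terminus by the pentamerising coiled-coil helix of rat COMP, human placental alkaline phosphatase, a FLAG epitope and, according to the depositor, a hexahistidine tag, which is not separately annotated in the feature table. An SV40 polyadenylation signal lies after the coding region. COMP-mediated pentamerisation raises the avidity of the secreted protein so that weak ectodomain contacts can be detected, and the alkaline phosphatase provides an enzymatic readout.

The plasmid is the "prey" construct of a bait/prey pair and is intended to be used with the matching PXC3 bait vector in pECIA2. It belongs to a collection made to map extracellular interactions among Arabidopsis leucine-rich repeat receptor kinases. No selectable marker for insect cells is annotated.
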