Addgene plasmid #114918: PXC3 X011_pECIA14
Purpose: Prey vector PXC3 X011_pECIA14 should be used with bait vector PXC3 X011_pECIA2.
Depositing lab: Youssef Belkhadir. Depositing organization: Gregor Mendel Institute of Molecular Plant Biology. Publication: An extracellular network of Arabidopsis leucine-rich repeat receptor kinases. Smakowska-Luzan E, Mott GA, Parys K, Stegmann M, Howton TC, Layeghifard M, Neuhold J, Lehner A, Kong J, Grunwald K, Weinberger N, Satbhai SB, Mayer D, Busch W, Madalinski M, Stolt-Bergner P, Provart NJ, Mukhtar MS, Zipfel C, Desveaux D, Guttman DS, Belkhadir Y. Nature. 2018 Jan 18;553(7688):342-346. doi: 10.1038/nature25184. Epub 2018 Jan 10. PubMed 29320478.
Backbone
  Vector backbone: pECIA14
  Backbone manufacturer: Chris Garcia (Addgene plasmid # 47051)
  Vector type: Insect Expression
Growth in bacteria
  Bacterial resistance: Ampicillin, 100 μg/mL
  Growth temperature: 37°C
  Growth strain: DH5alpha
  Copy number: High Copy
Gene/Insert
  Gene/Insert name: AT2G41820
  Species: A. thaliana (mustard weed)
  Entrez Gene: AT2G41820 (a.k.a. AT2G41820, PXC3, PXY/TDR-correlated 3, T11A7.8, T11A7_8)
  Promoter: Metallothionein (Copper-Inducible)
  Cloning method: Ligation Independent Cloning
Terms and licenses: Academic/Nonprofit Terms; Industry Terms: Not Available to Industry
Depositor comments: Plasmid for secreted expression in Drosophila cell culture by induction via CuSO4. Insert is an extracellular domain of indicated LRR-RK, C-terminally tagged with Pentameric rat COMP helix, Alkaline Phosphatase (human, placental), Flag, and hexahistidine tags. Insert Protein Sequence: SDEATLVAINRELGVPGWSSNGTDYCTWVGLKCGVNNSFVEMLDLSGLQLRGNVTLISDLRSLKHLDLSGNNFNGRIPTSFGNLSELEFLDLSLNRFVGAIPVEFGKLRGLRAFNISNNLLVGEIPDELKVLERLEEFQVSGNGLNGSIPHWVGNLSSLRVFTAYENDLVGEIPNGLGLVSELELLNLHSNQLEGKIPKGIFEKGKLKVLVLTQNRLTGELPEAVGICSGLSSIRIGNNELVGVIPRTIGNISGLTYFEADKNNLSGEIVAEFSKCSNLTLLNLAANGFAGTIPTELGQLINLQELILSGNSLFGEIPKSFLGSGNLNKLDLSNNRLNGTIPKELCSMPRLQYLLLDQNSIRGDIPHEIGNCVKLLQLQLGRNYLTGTIPPEIGRMRNLQIALNLSFNHLHGSLPPELGKLDKLVSLDVSNNLLTGSIPPLLKGMMSLIEVNFSNNLLNGPVPVFVPFQKSPNSSFLGNKELCGAPLSSSCGYSEDLDHLRYNHRVS
How to cite: PXC3 X011_pECIA14 was a gift from Youssef Belkhadir (Addgene plasmid # 114918 ; http://n2t.net/addgene:114918 ; RRID:Addgene_114918)
